Addgene plasmid #234981: pLVX-TRE3G-mitoLbNOX-Flag
Purpose: Expresses mitochondrial LbNOX in mouse cell lines
Depositing lab: Denis Titov. Depositing organization: University of California, Berkeley. Publication: Genetically encoded tool for manipulation of DeltaPsim identifies its role as the driver of ISR induced by ATP synthase dysfunction. Choe M, Ekvik AE, Stalnaker G, Shin HR, Titov DV. Cell Chem Biol. 2025 Apr 17;32(4):620-630.e6. doi: 10.1016/j.chembiol.2025.03.007. PubMed 40250406.
Backbone
  Vector backbone: pLVX-TRE3G
  Total vector size (bp): 9313
  Vector type: Mammalian Expression, Lentiviral
  Selectable markers: Puromycin
Growth in bacteria
  Bacterial resistance: Ampicillin, 100 μg/mL
  Growth temperature: 37°C
  Growth strain: NEB Stable
  Copy number: High Copy
Gene/Insert
  Gene/Insert name: mito-LbNOX (alt name: H2O-forming NADH oxidase from Lactobacillus brevis)
  Species: Lactobacillus brevis
  Insert size (bp): 1476
  Tag / fusion protein: Flag (C terminal on insert)
  Cloning method: Gibson Cloning
  Sequencing primers: 5′ N/A
Terms and licenses: Academic/Nonprofit Terms; Industry Terms: Not Available to Industry
How to cite: pLVX-TRE3G-mitoLbNOX-Flag was a gift from Denis Titov (Addgene plasmid # 234981 ; http://n2t.net/addgene:234981 ; RRID:Addgene_234981)
