[The description below was written by a language model from this plasmid's Addgene catalogue record and pLannotate feature annotations shown in this document.]
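Description:
pLVX-TRE3G-mitoLbNOX-Flag is an HIV-1-based lentiviral transfer plasmid built on the pLVX-TRE3G backbone for doxycycline-inducible expression of a mitochondrially targeted NADH oxidase in mammalian cells; the catalogue entry gives its purpose as expression in mouse cell lines. In bacteria it is maintained through a high-copy ColE1/pUC-type origin and selected with ampicillin via β-lactamase. The viral portion, which lies on the reverse strand of the sequenced record, contains two LTR-derived repeats with adjoining nef-derived sequence, the Ψ packaging signal with a gag fragment, the Rev response element for Rev-dependent nuclear export of the genomic RNA, the cPPT/CTS, and a WPRE that boosts transcript stability and expression. The catalogue lists 9,313 bp, while the sequenced record is 9,265 nt.

The payload is the water-forming NADH oxidase from Lactobacillus brevis (LbNOX). The automated annotation labels it by homology to an Enterococcus faecalis oxidase, but the catalogue species is L. brevis. Its N-terminus carries a short fragment matching human COX4I1, which serves as the mitochondrial targeting sequence, and a C-terminal FLAG epitope allows detection. Transcription is driven by the TRE3GV promoter, a third-generation Tet-responsive element that is active only when bound by the Tet-On 3G transactivator. The transactivator is not encoded here, so it must be supplied separately. Downstream, a mouse PGK promoter drives puromycin N-acetyltransferase for selection of transduced cells. By oxidising NADH to NAD+ while reducing oxygen to water, the enzyme allows inducible manipulation of the mitochondrial NADH/NAD+ balance. The associated publication concerns mitochondrial membrane potential and the integrated stress response under ATP synthase dysfunction.
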