Features (pLannotate 1.2.2; 24 found; start..end, strand, type, name):
      1..589     +  rep_origin     ori: high-copy-number ColE1/pMB1/pBR322/pUC origin of replication
    772..864     +  CDS            lacI (fragment): lac repressor; lacI; The lac repressor binds to the lac operator to inhibit transcription in E. coli. This inhibition can be relieved by adding lactose or isopropyl-β-D-thiogalactopyranoside (IPTG).
    877..898     +  protein_bind   CAP binding site: CAP binding activates transcription in the presence of cAMP. E. coli catabolite activator protein
    913..943     +  promoter       lac promoter: promoter for the E. coli lac operon
    951..967     +  protein_bind   lac operator: The lac repressor binds to the lac operator to inhibit transcription in E. coli. This inhibition can be relieved by adding lactose or isopropyl-β-D-thiogalactopyranoside (IPTG). lac repressor encoded by lacI
   1119..1376    -  LTR            5' LTR (truncated): truncated 5' long terminal repeat (LTR) from HIV-1
   1424..1942    -  CDS            nef (fragment): NEF_HV1BR - Experimental evidence at protein level: Swiss-Prot protein existence level 1. Extracellular Nef protein targets CD4(+) T-lymphocytes for apoptosis by interacting with CXCR4 surface receptors (PubMed:14990729). From Human immunodeficiency virus type 1 group M subtype B (isolate BRU/LAI) (HIV-1).
   1959..2547    -  misc_feature   WPRE: woodchuck hepatitis virus posttranscriptional regulatory element
   2564..3163    -  CDS            PuroR: puromycin N-acetyltransferase; pac from Streptomyces alboniger; confers resistance to puromycin
   3184..3683    -  promoter       PGK promoter: mouse phosphoglycerate kinase 1 promoter
   3735..3758    -  CDS            FLAG: FLAG® epitope tag, followed by an enterokinase cleavage site
   3822..5135    -  CDS            nox: NAOX_ENTFA - Experimental evidence at protein level: Swiss-Prot protein existence level 1. Catalyzes the four-electron reduction of molecular oxygen to water. From Enterococcus faecalis (strain ATCC 700802 / V583).
   5124..5207    -  CDS            COX4I1 (fragment): COX41_HUMAN - Also known as COX4. Experimental evidence at protein level: Swiss-Prot protein existence level 1. Component of the cytochrome c oxidase, the last enzyme in the mitochondrial electron transport chain which drives oxidative phosphorylation. The respiratory chain contains 3 multisubunit complexes succinate dehydrogenase (complex II, CII), ubiquinol- cytochrome c oxidoreductase (cytochrome b-c1 complex, complex III, CIII) and cytochrome c oxidase (complex IV, CIV), that cooperate to transfer electrons derived from NADH and succinate to molecular oxygen, creating an electrochemical gr
   5226..5575    -  promoter       TRE3GV promoter: 3rd-generation Tet-responsive promoter that can be activated by binding of Tet-On® 3G, optimized for retroviral and lentiviral vectors
   5638..5753    -  misc_feature   cPPT/CTS: central polypurine tract and central termination sequence of HIV-1 (lacking the first T)
   5768..5868    -  CDS            Rev (fragment): human immunodeficiency virus 1 (HIV-1) Rev protein; rev; enhances nuclear export of unspliced and incompletely spliced viral mRNAs
   6245..6478    -  misc_feature   RRE: The Rev response element (RRE) of HIV-1 allows for Rev-dependent mRNA export from the nucleus to the cytoplasm.
   6653..6991    -  CDS            HIV-1 gag (fragment): gag protein from human immunodeficiency virus 1; gag
   6975..7100    -  misc_feature   HIV-1 Ψ: packaging signal of human immunodeficiency virus type 1
   7147..7404    -  LTR            5' LTR (truncated): truncated 5' long terminal repeat (LTR) from HIV-1
   7452..7781    -  CDS            nef (fragment): NEF_HV1BR - Experimental evidence at protein level: Swiss-Prot protein existence level 1. Extracellular Nef protein targets CD4(+) T-lymphocytes for apoptosis by interacting with CXCR4 surface receptors (PubMed:14990729). From Human immunodeficiency virus type 1 group M subtype B (isolate BRU/LAI) (HIV-1).
   7948..8082    -  polyA_signal   SV40 poly(A) signal: SV40 polyadenylation signal
   8130..8234    +  promoter       AmpR promoter: bla
   8235..9095    +  CDS            AmpR: β-lactamase; bla; confers resistance to ampicillin, carbenicillin, and related antibiotics
>Addgene plasmid #234981 | pLVX-TRE3G-mitoLbNOX-Flag | addgene full sequence | sequence record 466503 | Addgene NGS Result
TTGAGATCCTTTTTTTCTGCGCGTAATCTGCTGCTTGCAAACAAAAAAACCACCGCTACCAGCGGTGGTT
TGTTTGCCGGATCAAGAGCTACCAACTCTTTTTCCGAAGGTAACTGGCTTCAGCAGAGCGCAGATACCAA
ATACTGTTCTTCTAGTGTAGCCGTAGTTAGGCCACCACTTCAAGAACTCTGTAGCACCGCCTACATACCT
CGCTCTGCTAATCCTGTTACCAGTGGCTGCTGCCAGTGGCGATAAGTCGTGTCTTACCGGGTTGGACTCA
AGACGATAGTTACCGGATAAGGCGCAGCGGTCGGGCTGAACGGGGGGTTCGTGCACACAGCCCAGCTTGG
AGCGAACGACCTACACCGAACTGAGATACCTACAGCGTGAGCTATGAGAAAGCGCCACGCTTCCCGAAGG
GAGAAAGGCGGACAGGTATCCGGTAAGCGGCAGGGTCGGAACAGGAGAGCGCACGAGGGAGCTTCCAGGG
GGAAACGCCTGGTATCTTTATAGTCCTGTCGGGTTTCGCCACCTCTGACTTGAGCGTCGATTTTTGTGAT
GCTCGTCAGGGGGGCGGAGCCTATGGAAAAACGCCAGCAACGCGGCCTTTTTACGGTTCCTGGCCTTTTG
CTGGCCTTTTGCTCACATGTTCTTTCCTGCGTTATCCCCTGATTCTGTGGATAACCGTATTACCGCCTTT
GAGTGAGCTGATACCGCTCGCCGCAGCCGAACGACCGAGCGCAGCGAGTCAGTGAGCGAGGAAGCGGAAG
AGCGCCCAATACGCAAACCGCCTCTCCCCGCGCGTTGGCCGATTCATTAATGCAGCTGGCACGACAGGTT
TCCCGACTGGAAAGCGGGCAGTGAGCGCAACGCAATTAATGTGAGTTAGCTCACTCATTAGGCACCCCAG
GCTTTACACTTTATGCTTCCGGCTCGTATGTTGTGTGGAATTGTGAGCGGATAACAATTTCACACAGGAA
ACAGCTATGACCATGATTACGCCAAGCTCTAGCTAGAGGTCGACGGTAAACGCTAGCAATGTCAAGGCCT
CTCACTCTCTGATATTCATTTCTTTGCAAGTTATAAATACTGAATAATAAGATGACATGAACTACTACTG
CTAGAGATTTTCCACACTGACTAAAAGGGTCTGAGGGATCTCTAGTTACCAGAGTCACACAACAGACGGG
CACACACTACTTGAAGCACTCAAGGCAAGCTTTATTGAGGCTTAAGCAGTGGGTTCCCTAGTTAGCCAGA
GAGCTCCCAGGCTCAGATCTGGTCTAACCAGAGAGACCCAGTACAGGCAAAAAGCAGCTGCTTATATGCA
GGATCTGAGGGCTCGCCACTCCCCAGTCCCGCCCAGGCCACGCCTCCCTGGAAAGTCCCCAGCGGAAAGT
CCCTTGTAGCAAGCTCGATATCAGCAGTTCTTGAAGTACTCCGGATGCAGCTCTCGGGCCACGTGATGAA
ATGCTAGGCGGCTGTCAAACCTCCACTCTAACACTTCTCTCTCCGGGTCATCCATCCCATGCAGGCTCAC
AGGGTGTAACAAGCTGGTGTTCTCTCCTTTATTGGCCTCTTCTACCTTATCTGGCTCAACTGGTACTAGC
TTGTAGCACCATCCAAAGGTCAGTGGATATCTGACCCCTGGCCCTGGTGTGTAGTTCTGCTAATCAGGGA
AGTAGCCTTGTGTGTGGTAGATCCACAGATCAAGGATATCTTGTCTTCGTTGGGAGTGAATTAGCCCTTC
CAGTCCCCTCTTTTCTTTTAAAAAGTGGCTAAGATCTACAGCTGCCTTGTAAGTCATTGGTCTTAAAGGT
ACCTGAGGTGTGACTGGAAAACCCACCTCCTCCTCCTCTTGTGCTTCTAGCCAGGCACAATCAGCATTGG
TAGCTGCTGTATTGCTACTTGTGATTGCTCCATGTTTTTCTAGGTCTCGACTGCAGAATTAATTCCAGGC
GGGGAGGCGGCCCAAAGGGAGATCCGACTCGTCTGAGGGCGAAGGCGAAGACGCGGAAGAGGCCGCAGAG
CCGGCAGCAGGCCGCGGGAAGGAAGGTCCGCTGGATTGAGGGCCGAAGGGACGTAGCAGAAGGACGTCCC
GCGCAGAATCCAGGTGGCAACACAGGCGAGCAGCCATGGAAAGGACGTCAGCTTCCCCGACAACACCACG
GAATTGTCAGTGCCCAACAGCCGAGCCCCTGTCCAGCAGCGGGCAAGGCAGGCGGCGATGAGTTCCGCCG
TGGCAATAGGGAGGGGGAAAGCGAAAGTCCCGGAAAGGAGCTGACAGGTGGTGGCAATGCCCCAACCAGT
GGGGGTTGCGTCAGCAAACACAGTGCACACCACGCCACGTTGCCTGACAACGGGCCACAACTCCTCATAA
AGAGACAGCAACCAGGATTTATACAAGGAGGAGAAAATGAAAGCCATACGGGAAGCAATAGCATGATACA
AAGGCATTAAAGCAGCGTATCCACATAGCGTAAAAGGAGCAACATAGTTAAGAATACCAGTCAATCTTTC
ACAAATTTTGTAATCCAGAGGTTGATTGTTCCAGACGCGCCCGTCAGGCACCGGGCTTGCGGGTCATGCA
CCAGGTGCGCGGTCCTTCGGGCACCTCGACGTCGGCGGTGACGGTGAAGCCGAGCCGCTCGTAGAAGGGG
AGGTTGCGGGGCGCGGAGGTCTCCAGGAAGGCGGGCACCCCGGCGCGCTCGGCCGCCTCCACTCCGGGGA
GCACGACGGCGCTGCCCAGACCCTTGCCCTGGTGGTCGGGCGAGACGCCGACGGTGGCCAGGAACCACGC
GGGCTCCTTGGGCCGGTGCGGCGCCAGGAGGCCTTCCATCTGTTGCTGCGCGGCCAGCCGGGAACCGCTC
AACTCGGCCATGCGCGGGCCGATCTCGGCGAACACCGCCCCCGCTTCGACGCTCTCCGGCGTGGTCCAGA
CCGCCACCGCGGCGCCGTCGTCCGCGACCCACACCTTGCCGATGTCGAGCCCGACGCGCGTGAGGAAGAG
TTCTTGCAGCTCGGTGACCCGCTCGATGTGGCGGTCCGGATCGACGGTGTGGCGCGTGGCGGGGTAGTCG
GCGAACGCGGCGGCGAGGGTGCGTACGGCCCTGGGGACGTCGTCGCGGGTGGCGAGGCGCACCGTGGGCT
TGTACTCGGTCATGGTAAGCTTGGGCTGCAGGTCGAAAGGCCCGGAGATGAGGAAGAGGAGAACAGCGCG
GCAGACGTGCGCTTTTGAAGCGTGCAGAATGCCGGGCCTCCGGAGGACCTTCGGGCGCCCGCCCCGCCCC
TGAGCCCGCCCCTGAGCCCGCCCCCGGACCCACCCCTTCCCAGCCTCTGAGCCCAGAAAGCGAAGGAGCA
AAGCTGCTATTGGCCGCTGCCCCAAAGGCCTACCCGCTTCCATTGCTCAGCGGTGCTGTCCATCTGCACG
AGACTAGTGAGACGTGCTACTTCCATTTGTCACGTCCTGCACGACGCGAGCTGCGGGGCGGGGGGGAACT
TCCTGACTAGGGGAGGAGTAGAAGGTGGCGCGAAGGGGCCACCAAAGAACGGAGCCGGTTGGCGCCTACC
GGTGGATGTGGAATGTGTGCGAGGCCAGAGGCCACTTGTGTAGCGCCAAGTGCCCAGCGGGGCTGCTAAA
GCGCATGCTCCAGACTGCCTTGGGAAAAGCGCCTCCCCTACCCGGTAGAATTCCATATGACGCGTCCCGG
GGCGGCCGCGGGCCCGGATCCTTACTTGTCATCGTCATCCTTGTAATCCATAGATCCACCAGATCCACCA
GATCCACCAGCGTTGACGGATTGGGCCACTTTAGCTTGGGCAGCCTGGGCGAGAATGTTCAGGTAGTTGA
AGGGCCTGTCGAAATTGGGCTGGAACAGCATGTCCACCATGGCCAGGTCATCGATGGTGTTCTCGTTCTG
GATGCAGACGGACAGGGTATTAGCGCTCTGGGACACGTCGTATTTGGACATCAGGGCGCCTCCCAGGATT
CTGTGTGTATCGGGGTCGAAGACCAGGCTCATGAGGACGGGCTCGGTGGAAGGCATGAACTCGGGCCTAT
AGTTGTCCTCCACGATGACCTGCTCGGCATTGAGGCCTTGTTGCTTGGCGGCGGCCAGTGTGAGGCCTGT
GGAGACAATTGTCCTGTCATAGAGGGCCAGTCCGGAGCTGGACTGGGTTCCCATGTACTTCACTGTGGGC
TTGACGAGGTTCTTTCCGACGAGGATTCCCTGCCTGACGGCGTTGGTAGCGAGGGGAATGTAGGCGTTTT
GGTGTGTGGGGTTGTAATGGACGGCGGCGGAGTCGCCAGCAGCGAAAATATCAGGGTTGCTGGACCTCAT
GTAGTCGTCGGTAATGATGGCGCCGTTAGGGGCCATGTCCACTTTGCCTTTCAGCAGGTCTGTGTTGGGC
CTAAAGCCAATGCAGAGGATGGCCAGGTCGGTCTCATAGGAGTTCTTGTCTGTCTTGATTGTGAGGCCGG
TGGCGCTGTCGGTGAAGCTCTCCACTGTCTCGCCCAGAGCGAGTTGCACGCCATGGTCCCTGTAGTCCTG
TTCGATGACGTCGGTGAAGTCGGCATCGAAGTACTTGGGCATGACCCTAGCCATGGCGTCAATCAGGGTG
ACGTCGTGGCCTGTTGTGGAGTAGGCCTCGGCCAGTTCGGCTCCGATGTATCCGGCGCCGATGACGGTGA
TCCTCTTGGCCTCCTTGGCGTCCTCAATCAGAGCCTGGGCGTGGGCCCAATTCTTGCAGAGCTTCACCCT
ATCGCTGTCGATGCCGGGGATTTTGGGCACGATAGGCCAGCTTCCGGAGGTCATCACCAGTTTGTCGTAG
GACTCGGTGGTCTGGGCGTGATTGGTGAGGTCCTCGACTGTGACGGTCTTTTGGTCAGGGTCGATGGCCA
GCACGTTGTGGTTCATCTGCACATTAGCGCCCAGCTTCTGCAGTTCTTCAGGGGAGCTGTAGAAGAGGCC
TTGGGGATCGGCCACTTTTCCGCCCAGGTAGAGGGCGATGCCACAGGACAGGAAGGAGATCACATCGTTC
CTCTCGTAGACGGTGACCTCGGCGTCAGGGTGCTCAGCGAGGATTTGCTTGATGGCGAAGGTGCCGGCAT
GGGTGCATCCGACCACGGTGACCTTATGAGCTCTCACGCAGACGGAGGTGCTGATAGCTCTCTTTCCGAC
GAGGCTAAAGACCCTTGTAGCGAGCATCCCCATGGTGGCGGATCCAAGTATAAGACAAAAGTGTTGTGGA
ATTGCTCCAGGCGATCTGACGGTTCACTAAACGAGCTCTGCTTTTATAGGCGCCCACCGTACACGCCTAC
CTCGACATACGTTCTCTATCACTGATAGGGAGTAAACTGGATATACGTTCTCTATCACTGATAGGGAGTA
AACTGTAGATACGTTCTCTATCACTGATAGGGAGTAAACTGGTCATACGTTCTCTATCACTGATAGGGAG
TAAACTCCTTATACGTTCTCTATCACTGATAGGGAGTAAAGTCTGCATACGTTCTCTATCACTGATAGGG
AGTAAACTCTTCATACGTTCTCTATCACTGATAGGGAGTAAACTCGAGTGAAGACGAAAGGGCCTCATCG
ATAAACTGGATCTCTGCTGTCCCTGTAATAAACCCGAAAATTTTGAATTTTTGTAATTTGTTTTTGTAAT
TCTTTAGTTTGTATGTCTGTTGCTATTATGTCTACTATTCTTTCCCCTGCACTGTACCCCCCAATCCCCC
CTTTTCTTTTAAAGGCGATACCGTCGAGATCCGTTCACTAATCGAATGGATCTGTCTCTGTCTCTCTCTC
CACCTTCTTCTTCTATTCCTTCGGGCCTGTCGGGTCCCCTCGGGGTTGGGAGGTGGGTCTGAAACGATAA
TGGTGAATATCCCTGCCTAACTCTATTCACTATAGAAAGTACAGCAAAAACTATTCTTAAACCTACCAAG
CCTCCTACTATCATTATGAATAATTTTATATACCACAGCCAATTTGTTATGTTAAACCAATTCCACAAAC
TTGCCCATTTATCTAATTCCAATAATTCTTGTTCATTCTTTTCTTGCTGGTTTTGCGATTCTTCAATTAA
GGAGTGTATTAAGCTTGTGTAATTGTTAATTTCTCTGTCCCACTCCATCCAGGTCGTGTGATTCCAAATC
TGTTCCAGAGATTTATTACTCCAACTAGCATTCCAAGGCACAGCAGTGGTGCAAATGAGTTTTCCAGAGC
AACCCCAAATCCCCAGGAGCTGTTGATCCTTTAGGTATCTTTCCACAGCCAGGATTCTTGCCTGGAGCTG
CTTGATGCCCCAGACTGTGAGTTGCAACAGATGCTGTTGCGCCTCAATAGCCCTCAGCAAATTGTTCTGC
TGCTGCACTATACCAGACAATAATTGTCTGGCCTGTACCGTCAGCGTCATTGACGCTGCGCCCATAGTGC
TTCCTGCTGCTCCCAAGAACCCAAGGAACAAAGCTCCTATTCCCACTGCTCTTTTTTCTCTCTGCACCAC
TCTTCTCTTTGCCTTGGTGGGTGCTACTCCTAATGGTTCAATTTTTACTACTTTATATTTATATAATTCA
CTTCTCCAATTGTCCCTCATATCTCCTCCTCCAGGTCTGAAGATCAGCGGCCGGCCGCTTGCTGTGCGGT
GGTCTTACTTTTGTTTTGCTCTTCCTCTATCTTGTCTAAAGCTTCCTTGGTGTCTTTTATCTCTATCCTT
TGATGCACACAATAGAGGGTTGCTACTGTATTATATAATGATCTAAGTTCTTCTGATCCTGTCTGAAGGG
ATGGTTGTAGCTGTCCCAGTATTTGTCTACAGCCTTCTGATGTTTCTAACAGGCCAGGATTAACTGCGAA
TCGTTCTAGCTCCCTGCTTGCCCATACTATATGTTTTAATTTATATTTTTTCTTTCCCCCTGGCCTTAAC
CGAATTTTTTCCCATCGCGATCTAATTCTCCCCCGCTTAATACTGACGCTCTCGCACCCATCTCTCTCCT
TCTAGCCTCCGCTAGTCAAAATTTTTGGCGTACTCACCAGTCGCCGCCCCTCGCCTCTTGCCGTGCGCGC
TTCAGCAAGCCGAGTCCTGCGTCGAGAGAGCTCCTCTGGTTTCCCTTTCGCTTTCAAGTCCCTGTTCGGG
CGCCACTGCTAGAGATTTTCCACACTGACTAAAAGGGTCTGAGGGATCTCTAGTTACCAGAGTCACACAA
CAGACGGGCACACACTACTTGAAGCACTCAAGGCAAGCTTTATTGAGGCTTAAGCAGTGGGTTCCCTAGT
TAGCCAGAGAGCTCCCAGGCTCAGATCTGGTCTAACCAGAGAGACCCAGTACAGGCAAAAAGCAGCTGCT
TATATGCAGGATCTGAGGGCTCGCCACTCCCCAGTCCCGCCCAGGCCACGCCTCCCTGGAAAGTCCCCAG
CGGAAAGTCCCTTGTAGCAAGCTCGATATCAGCAGTTCTTGAAGTACTCCGGATGCAGCTCTCGGGCCAC
GTGATGAAATGCTAGGCGGCTGTCAAACCTCCACTCTAACACTTCTCTCTCCGGGTCATCCATCCCATGC
AGGCTCACAGGGTGTAACAAGCTGGTGTTCTCTCCTTTATTGGCCTCTTCTACCTTATCTGGCTCAACTG
GTACTAGCTTGTAGCACCATCCAAAGGTCAGTGGATATCTGACCCCTGGCCCTGGTGTGTAGTTCTGCTA
ATCAGGGAAGTAGCCTTGTGTGTGGTAGATCCACAGATCAAGGATATCTTGTCTTCTTTGGGAGTGAATT
AGCCCTTCCAACTACTAAGTTTGTAGTACATATTTAACAAATACAATTTCTTTAAAATGAAAATAATTCA
GAGGAATCACAGGTTTAGAGTAAATGAAACCACAGGTAATTGGCAGTGGTAATAGGGTATGGGGTGGGAA
GTTTGGGATGATTTTGGTTAGCTTGAGTTATCCAGTTGATCCAGACATGATAAGATACATTGATGAGTTT
GGACAAACCACAACTAGAATGCAGTGAAAAAAATGCTTTATTTGTGAAATTTGTGATGCTATTGCTTTAT
TTGTAACCATTATAAGCTGCAATAAACAAGTTGATCTCCCGATCCGTCGACGTCAGGTGGCACTTTTCGG
GGAAATGTGCGCGGAACCCCTATTTGTTTATTTTTCTAAATACATTCAAATATGTATCCGCTCATGAGAC
AATAACCCTGATAAATGCTTCAATAATATTGAAAAAGGAAGAGTATGAGTATTCAACATTTCCGTGTCGC
CCTTATTCCCTTTTTTGCGGCATTTTGCCTTCCTGTTTTTGCTCACCCAGAAACGCTGGTGAAAGTAAAA
GATGCTGAAGATCAGTTGGGTGCACGAGTGGGTTACATCGAACTGGATCTCAACAGCGGTAAGATCCTTG
AGAGTTTTCGCCCCGAAGAACGTTTTCCAATGATGAGCACTTTTAAAGTTCTGCTATGTGGCGCGGTATT
ATCCCGTATTGACGCCGGGCAAGAGCAACTCGGTCGCCGCATACACTATTCTCAGAATGACTTGGTTGAG
TACTCACCAGTCACAGAAAAGCATCTTACGGATGGCATGACAGTAAGAGAATTATGCAGTGCTGCCATAA
CCATGAGTGATAACACTGCGGCCAACTTACTTCTGACAACGATCGGAGGACCGAAGGAGCTAACCGCTTT
TTTGCACAACATGGGGGATCATGTAACTCGCCTTGATCGTTGGGAACCGGAGCTGAATGAAGCCATACCA
AACGACGAGCGTGACACCACGATGCCTGTAGCAATGGCAACAACGTTGCGCAAACTATTAACTGGCGAAC
TACTTACTCTAGCTTCCCGGCAACAATTAATAGACTGGATGGAGGCGGATAAAGTTGCAGGACCACTTCT
GCGCTCGGCCCTTCCGGCTGGCTGGTTTATTGCTGATAAATCTGGAGCCGGTGAGCGTGGGTCTCGCGGT
ATCATTGCAGCACTGGGGCCAGATGGTAAGCCCTCCCGTATCGTAGTTATCTACACGACGGGGAGTCAGG
CAACTATGGATGAACGAAATAGACAGATCGCTGAGATAGGTGCCTCACTGATTAAGCATTGGTAACTGTC
AGACCAAGTTTACTCATATATACTTTAGATTGATTTAAAACTTCATTTTTAATTTAAAAGGATCTAGGTG
AAGATCCTTTTTGATAATCTCATGACCAAAATCCCTTAACGTGAGTTTTCGTTCCACTGAGCGTCAGACC
CCGTAGAAAAGATCAAAGGATCTTC
